Addgene plasmid #38251: pET22b-CPDSalI
Purpose: (Empty Backbone)
Depositing lab: Matthew Bogyo & Aimee Shen. Depositing organization: Stanford University. Publication: Simplified, enhanced protein purification using an inducible, autoprocessing enzyme tag. Shen A, Lupardus PJ, Morell M, Ponder EL, Sadaghiani AM, Garcia KC, Bogyo M. PLoS One. 2009 Dec 2;4(12):e8119. 10.1371/journal.pone.0008119 PubMed 19956581.
Backbone
  Vector backbone: pET22b
  Backbone manufacturer: Novagen
  Backbone size (bp): 6126
  Modifications to backbone: Vibrio cholerae MARTX toxin (rtxA, vc1451) cysteine protease domain (CPD) (amino acids 3440-3650) cloned into SalI and XhoI sites in backbone to create fusions with target protein of interest
  Vector type: Bacterial Expression
  Tag / fusion protein: Vibrio cholerae MARTX toxin cysteine protease domain (CPD) (C terminal on backbone); 6xHis (C terminal on backbone)
Growth in bacteria
  Bacterial resistance: Ampicillin, 100 μg/mL
  Growth temperature: 37°C
  Growth strain: DH5alpha
  Copy number: Low Copy
Gene/Insert
  Gene/Insert name: None
  Promoter: T7
  Cloning method: Unknown
  Sequencing primers: 5′ T7; 3′ T7-term
Terms and licenses: Academic/Nonprofit Terms; Industry Terms: Not Available to Industry
Depositor comments: For protein purification, target protein of interest should be cloned into NdeI and SalI sites to create fusion with Vibrio cholerae MARTX toxin cysteine protease domain (CPD)
How to cite: pET22b-CPDSalI was a gift from Matthew Bogyo & Aimee Shen (Addgene plasmid # 38251 ; http://n2t.net/addgene:38251 ; RRID:Addgene_38251)
