[The description below was written by a language model from this plasmid's Addgene catalogue record and pLannotate feature annotations shown in this document.]
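Description:
pET22b-CPDSalI is an empty bacterial expression backbone derived from Novagen's pET22b, built for producing recombinant proteins in E. coli as C-terminal fusions to an autoprocessing protease tag. It carries a pBR322-type origin together with the rop gene and bom region, consistent with its listing as low copy, plus an f1 origin for single-stranded DNA production. Selection is by ampicillin through β-lactamase. The short tetracycline-resistance fragments and a predicted E. coli ORF annotated in the feature table are non-functional remnants of the pBR322 lineage.

The expression cassette consists of a T7 promoter with an adjacent lac operator, the T7 gene 10 ribosome binding site, and a T7 terminator, with a plasmid-borne lacI gene supplying repressor. Expression therefore requires a host providing T7 RNA polymerase and is IPTG-inducible. Into the SalI and XhoI sites the depositors inserted the cysteine protease domain (CPD, residues 3440–3650) of the Vibrio cholerae MARTX toxin (rtxA), followed in frame by a 6xHis tag; the annotation software labels this as a fragment of a longer His tag. The short "SET1" hit just before the terminator is probably an incidental match to T7-derived backbone sequence. A gene of interest is meant to be cloned between NdeI and SalI, which places it upstream of CPD-His; the pelB leader annotated in the empty vector lies in this region and would presumably be displaced by such cloning. According to the associated publication title, the CPD serves as an inducible, self-cleaving tag, allowing the fusion to be captured by His-tag affinity and the target protein to be released by triggered autoprocessing, which simplifies purification. The record does not name the inducer.
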