Features (pLannotate 1.2.2; 20 found; start..end, strand, type, name):
     18..473     +  rep_origin     f1 ori (sequence partly withheld): f1 bacteriophage origin of replication; arrow indicates direction of (+) strand synthesis
    500..604     +  promoter       AmpR promoter: bla
    605..1465    +  CDS            AmpR: β-lactamase; bla; confers resistance to ampicillin, carbenicillin, and related antibiotics
   1636..2224    +  rep_origin     ori: high-copy-number ColE1/pMB1/pBR322/pUC origin of replication
   2410..2552    -  misc_feature   bom: basis of mobility region from pBR322
   2654..2845    -  CDS            rop: Rop protein, which maintains plasmids at low copy number; rop
   2862..3242    +  CDS            YPB1_ECOLX: Protein predicted: Swiss-Prot protein existence level 4. From Escherichia coli.
   3314..3605    -  CDS            TcR (fragment): tetracycline efflux protein; tet; confers resistance to tetracycline
   3620..3641    -  protein_bind   CAP binding site: CAP binding activates transcription in the presence of cAMP. E. coli catabolite activator protein
   3654..4736    -  CDS            lacI: lac repressor; lacI; The lac repressor binds to the lac operator to inhibit transcription in E. coli. This inhibition can be relieved by adding lactose or isopropyl-β-D-thiogalactopyranoside (IPTG).
   4737..4814    -  promoter       lacI promoter: lacI
   4822..5101    -  CDS            TcR (fragment): tetracycline efflux protein; tet; confers resistance to tetracycline
   5123..5141    +  promoter       T7 promoter: promoter for bacteriophage T7 RNA polymerase
   5142..5166    +  protein_bind   lac operator: The lac repressor binds to the lac operator to inhibit transcription in E. coli. This inhibition can be relieved by adding lactose or isopropyl-β-D-thiogalactopyranoside (IPTG). lac repressor encoded by lacI
   5181..5203    +  RBS            RBS: efficient ribosome binding site from bacteriophage T7 gene 10 (Olins and Rangwala, 1989)
   5211..5276    +  sig_peptide    pelB signal sequence: leader peptide for secretion; pelB (fragment)
   5313..5954    +  CDS            rtxA (fragment): MARTX_VIBCH - Also known as rtx From Vibrio cholerae serotype O1 (strain ATCC 39315 / El Tor Inaba N16961).
   5961..5978    +  CDS            9xHis (fragment): 9xHis affinity tag
   5988..6037    +  CDS            SET1 (fragment): solubility-enhancement tag derived from T7 phage gene 10B
   6045..6092    +  terminator     T7 terminator: transcription terminator for bacteriophage T7 RNA polymerase
>Addgene plasmid #38251 | pET22b-CPDSalI | depositor full sequence | sequence record 48333 | pET22b-CPDSalI sequence 6111 bps
CCGGATTGGCGAATGGG
[124 nt withheld, positions 18-141]
C
[91 nt withheld, positions 143-233]
A
[49 nt withheld, positions 235-283]
CCTTTGACGTTGGAGTCCACGTTCTTT
[37 nt withheld, positions 311-347]
ACCCTATCTCGGTCTATTCTTTTGATTTATAAGGGATTTTGCCGATTTCGGCCTATTGGTTAAAAAATGA
GCTGATTTAACAAAAATTTAACGCGAATTTTAACAAAATATTAACGTTTACAATTTCAGGTGGCACTTTT
CGGGGAAATGTGCGCGGAACCCCTATTTGTTTATTTTTCTAAATACATTCAAATATGTATCCGCTCATGA
GACAATAACCCTGATAAATGCTTCAATAATATTGAAAAAGGAAGAGTATGAGTATTCAACATTTCCGTGT
CGCCCTTATTCCCTTTTTTGCGGCATTTTGCCTTCCTGTTTTTGCTCACCCAGAAACGCTGGTGAAAGTA
AAAGATGCTGAAGATCAGTTGGGTGCACGAGTGGGTTACATCGAACTGGATCTCAACAGCGGTAAGATCC
TTGAGAGTTTTCGCCCCGAAGAACGTTTTCCAATGATGAGCACTTTTAAAGTTCTGCTATGTGGCGCGGT
ATTATCCCGTATTGACGCCGGGCAAGAGCAACTCGGTCGCCGCATACACTATTCTCAGAATGACTTGGTT
GAGTACTCACCAGTCACAGAAAAGCATCTTACGGATGGCATGACAGTAAGAGAATTATGCAGTGCTGCCA
TAACCATGAGTGATAACACTGCGGCCAACTTACTTCTGACAACGATCGGAGGACCGAAGGAGCTAACCGC
TTTTTTGCACAACATGGGGGATCATGTAACTCGCCTTGATCGTTGGGAACCGGAGCTGAATGAAGCCATA
CCAAACGACGAGCGTGACACCACGATGCCTGCAGCAATGGCAACAACGTTGCGCAAACTATTAACTGGCG
AACTACTTACTCTAGCTTCCCGGCAACAATTAATAGACTGGATGGAGGCGGATAAAGTTGCAGGACCACT
TCTGCGCTCGGCCCTTCCGGCTGGCTGGTTTATTGCTGATAAATCTGGAGCCGGTGAGCGTGGGTCTCGC
GGTATCATTGCAGCACTGGGGCCAGATGGTAAGCCCTCCCGTATCGTAGTTATCTACACGACGGGGAGTC
AGGCAACTATGGATGAACGAAATAGACAGATCGCTGAGATAGGTGCCTCACTGATTAAGCATTGGTAACT
GTCAGACCAAGTTTACTCATATATACTTTAGATTGATTTAAAACTTCATTTTTAATTTAAAAGGATCTAG
GTGAAGATCCTTTTTGATAATCTCATGACCAAAATCCCTTAACGTGAGTTTTCGTTCCACTGAGCGTCAG
ACCCCGTAGAAAAGATCAAAGGATCTTCTTGAGATCCTTTTTTTCTGCGCGTAATCTGCTGCTTGCAAAC
AAAAAAACCACCGCTACCAGCGGTGGTTTGTTTGCCGGATCAAGAGCTACCAACTCTTTTTCCGAAGGTA
ACTGGCTTCAGCAGAGCGCAGATACCAAATACTGTCCTTCTAGTGTAGCCGTAGTTAGGCCACCACTTCA
AGAACTCTGTAGCACCGCCTACATACCTCGCTCTGCTAATCCTGTTACCAGTGGCTGCTGCCAGTGGCGA
TAAGTCGTGTCTTACCGGGTTGGACTCAAGACGATAGTTACCGGATAAGGCGCAGCGGTCGGGCTGAACG
GGGGGTTCGTGCACACAGCCCAGCTTGGAGCGAACGACCTACACCGAACTGAGATACCTACAGCGTGAGC
TATGAGAAAGCGCCACGCTTCCCGAAGGGAGAAAGGCGGACAGGTATCCGGTAAGCGGCAGGGTCGGAAC
AGGAGAGCGCACGAGGGAGCTTCCAGGGGGAAACGCCTGGTATCTTTATAGTCCTGTCGGGTTTCGCCAC
CTCTGACTTGAGCGTCGATTTTTGTGATGCTCGTCAGGGGGGCGGAGCCTATGGAAAAACGCCAGCAACG
CGGCCTTTTTACGGTTCCTGGCCTTTTGCTGGCCTTTTGCTCACATGTTCTTTCCTGCGTTATCCCCTGA
TTCTGTGGATAACCGTATTACCGCCTTTGAGTGAGCTGATACCGCTCGCCGCAGCCGAACGACCGAGCGC
AGCGAGTCAGTGAGCGAGGAAGCGGAAGAGCGCCTGATGCGGTATTTTCTCCTTACGCATCTGTGCGGTA
TTTCACACCGCATATATGGTGCACTCTCAGTACAATCTGCTCTGATGCCGCATAGTTAAGCCAGTATACA
CTCCGCTATCGCTACGTGACTGGGTCATGGCTGCGCCCCGACACCCGCCAACACCCGCTGACGCGCCCTG
ACGGGCTTGTCTGCTCCCGGCATCCGCTTACAGACAAGCTGTGACCGTCTCCGGGAGCTGCATGTGTCAG
AGGTTTTCACCGTCATCACCGAAACGCGCGAGGCAGCTGCGGTAAAGCTCATCAGCGTGGTCGTGAAGCG
ATTCACAGATGTCTGCCTGTTCATCCGCGTCCAGCTCGTTGAGTTTCTCCAGAAGCGTTAATGTCTGGCT
TCTGATAAAGCGGGCCATGTTAAGGGCGGTTTTTTCCTGTTTGGTCACTGATGCCTCCGTGTAAGGGGGA
TTTCTGTTCATGGGGGTAATGATACCGATGAAACGAGAGAGGATGCTCACGATACGGGTTACTGATGATG
AACATGCCCGGTTACTGGAACGTTGTGAGGGTAAACAACTGGCGGTATGGATGCGGCGGGACCAGAGAAA
AATCACTCAGGGTCAATGCCAGCGCTTCGTTAATACAGATGTAGGTGTTCCACAGGGTAGCCAGCAGCAT
CCTGCGATGCAGATCCGGAACATAATGGTGCAGGGCGCTGACTTCCGCGTTTCCAGACTTTACGAAACAC
GGAAACCGAAGACCATTCATGTTGTTGCTCAGGTCGCAGACGTTTTGCAGCAGCAGTCGCTTCACGTTCG
CTCGCGTATCGGTGATTCATTCTGCTAACCAGTAAGGCAACCCCGCCAGCCTAGCCGGGTCCTCAACGAC
AGGAGCACGATCATGCGCACCCGTGGGGCCGCCATGCCGGCGATAATGGCCTGCTTCTCGCCGAAACGTT
TGGTGGCGGGACCAGTGACGAAGGCTTGAGCGAGGGCGTGCAAGATTCCGAATACCGCAAGCGACAGGCC
GATCATCGTCGCGCTCCAGCGAAAGCGGTCCTCGCCGAAAATGACCCAGAGCGCTGCCGGCACCTGTCCT
ACGAGTTGCATGATAAAGAAGACAGTCATAAGTGCGGCGACGATAGTCATGCCCCGCGCCCACCGGAAGG
AGCTGACTGGGTTGAAGGCTCTCAAGGGCATCGGTCGAGATCCCGGTGCCTAATGAGTGAGCTAACTTAC
ATTAATTGCGTTGCGCTCACTGCCCGCTTTCCAGTCGGGAAACCTGTCGTGCCAGCTGCATTAATGAATC
GGCCAACGCGCGGGGAGAGGCGGTTTGCGTATTGGGCGCCAGGGTGGTTTTTCTTTTCACCAGTGAGACG
GGCAACAGCTGATTGCCCTTCACCGCCTGGCCCTGAGAGAGTTGCAGCAAGCGGTCCACGCTGGTTTGCC
CCAGCAGGCGAAAATCCTGTTTGATGGTGGTTAACGGCGGGATATAACATGAGCTGTCTTCGGTATCGTC
GTATCCCACTACCGAGATATCCGCACCAACGCGCAGCCCGGACTCGGTAATGGCGCGCATTGCGCCCAGC
GCCATCTGATCGTTGGCAACCAGCATCGCAGTGGGAACGATGCCCTCATTCAGCATTTGCATGGTTTGTT
GAAAACCGGACATGGCACTCCAGTCGCCTTCCCGTTCCGCTATCGGCTGAATTTGATTGCGAGTGAGATA
TTTATGCCAGCCAGCCAGACGCAGACGCGCCGAGACAGAACTTAATGGGCCCGCTAACAGCGCGATTTGC
TGGTGACCCAATGCGACCAGATGCTCCACGCCCAGTCGCGTACCGTCTTCATGGGAGAAAATAATACTGT
TGATGGGTGTCTGGTCAGAGACATCAAGAAATAACGCCGGAACATTAGTGCAGGCAGCTTCCACAGCAAT
GGCATCCTGGTCATCCAGCGGATAGTTAATGATCAGCCCACTGACGCGTTGCGCGAGAAGATTGTGCACC
GCCGCTTTACAGGCTTCGACGCCGCTTCGTTCTACCATCGACACCACCACGCTGGCACCCAGTTGATCGG
CGCGAGATTTAATCGCCGCGACAATTTGCGACGGCGCGTGCAGGGCCAGACTGGAGGTGGCAACGCCAAT
CAGCAACGACTGTTTGCCCGCCAGTTGTTGTGCCACGCGGTTGGGAATGTAATTCAGCTCCGCCATCGCC
GCTTCCACTTTTTCCCGCGTTTTCGCAGAAACGTGGCTGGCCTGGTTCACCACGCGGGAAACGGTCTGAT
AAGAGACACCGGCATACTCTGCGACATCGTATAACGTTACTGGTTTCACATTCACCACCCTGAATTGACT
CTCTTCCGGGCGCTATCATGCCATACCGCGAAAGGTTTTGCGCCATTCGATGGTGTCCGGGATCTCGACG
CTCTCCCTTATGCGACTCCTGCATTAGGAAGCAGCCCAGTAGTAGGTTGAGGCCGTTGAGCACCGCCGCC
GCAAGGAATGGTGCATGCAAGGAGATGGCGCCCAACAGTCCCCCGGCCACGGGGCCTGCCACCATACCCA
CGCCGAAACAAGCGCTCATGAGCCCGAAGTGGCGAGCCCGATCTTCCCCATCGGTGATGTCGGCGATATA
GGCGCCAGCAACCGCACCTGTGGCGCCGGTGATGCCGGCCACGATGCGTCCGGCGTAGAGGATCGAGATC
TCGATCCCGCGAAATTAATACGACTCACTATAGGGGAATTGTGAGCGGATAACAATTCCCCTCTAGAAAT
AATTTTGTTTAACTTTAAGAAGGAGATATACATATGAAATACCTGCTGCCGACCGCTGCTGCTGGTCTGC
TGCTCCTCGCTGCCCAGCCGGCGATGGCCATGGATATCGGAATTAATTCGGATCCGAATTCGAGCTCCGT
CGACGCATTAGCGGATGGAAAAATACTCCATAATCAAAATGTTAATAGCTGGGGCCCGATTACGGTTACA
CCAACGACAGATGGTGGTGAAACCCGCTTCGACGGTCAAATCATCGTTCAAATGGAAAACGACCCGGTAG
TAGCAAAAGCGGCAGCCAATTTAGCAGGTAAACATGCTGAAAGCAGTGTGGTGGTGCAGCTCGATTCAGA
CGGCAACTATCGCGTGGTGTATGGCGATCCGTCAAAACTGGATGGAAAGCTACGTTGGCAGTTGGTGGGG
CATGGTCGCGACCACTCAGAAACTAACAATACTCGCTTAAGTGGTTACAGTGCCGATGAGTTGGCCGTGA
AATTGGCCAAGTTCCAACAGTCGTTTAATCAAGCCGAAAACATCAACAACAAACCGGATCACATCAGTAT
TGTTGGTTGTTCTTTGGTGAGTGACGACAAGCAAAAAGGCTTTGGTCATCAGTTTATTAACGCGATGGAT
GCGAATGGTCTTCGTGTCGATGTCTCTGTTCGTAGTTCTGAACTGGCCGTAGACGAGGCGGGACGTAAGC
ATACCAAGGACGCGAATGGCGATTGGGTTCAAAAGGCAGAAAACAACAAAGTTTCGCTAAGCTGGGACGC
GCAAGGTCTCGAGCACCACCACCACCACCACTGAGATCCGGCTGCTAACAAAGCCCGAAAGGAAGCTGAG
TTGGCTGCTGCCACCGCTGAGCAATAACTAGCATAACCCCTTGGGGCCTCTAAACGGGTCTTGAGGGGTT
TTTTGCTGAAAGGAGGAACTATAT
