>Addgene plasmid #38251 | pET22b-CPDSalI | addgene partial sequence | sequence record 49618 | T7term 5'-GCTAGTTATTGCTCAGCGG-3'
CTTCCTTTCGGGCTTTGTTAGCAGCCGGATCTCAGTGGTGGTGGTGGTGGTGCTCGAGACCTTGCGCGTC
CCAGCTTAGCGAAACTTTGTTGTTTTCTGCCTTTTGAACCCAATCGCCATTCGCGTCCTTGGTATGCTTA
CGTCCCGCCTCGTCTACGGCCAGTTCAGAACTACGAACAGAGACATCGACACGAAGACCATTCGCATCCA
TCGCGTTAATAAACTGATGACCAAAGCCTTTTTGCTTGTCGTCACTCACCAAAGAACAACCAACAATACT
GATGTGATCCGGTTTGTTGTTGATGTTTTCGGCTTGATTAAACGACTGTTGGAACTTGGCCAATTTCACG
GCCAACTCATCGGCACTGTAACCACTTAAGCGAGTATTGTTAGTTTCTGAGTGGTCGCGACCATGCCCCA
CCAACTGCCAACGTAGCTTTCCATCCAGTTTTGACGGATCGCCATACACCACGCGATAGTTGCCGTCTGA
ATCGAGCTGCACCACCACACTGCTTTCAGCATGTTTACCTGCTAAATTGGCTGCCGCTTTTGCTACTACC
GGGTCGTTTTCCATTTGAACGATGATTTGACCGTCGAAGCGGGTTTCACCACCATCTGTCGTTGGTGTAA
CCGTAATCGGGCCCCAGCTATTAACATTTTGATTATGGAGTATTTTTCCATCCGCTAATGCGTCGACGGA
GCTCGAATTCGGATCCGAATTAATTCCGATATCCATGGCCANNGCCGGCTGGGCAGCGAGGAGCAGC
